LOCUS       Exported 8371 bp ds-DNA circular SYN 24-MAY-2023
DEFINITION  synthetic circular DNA
ACCESSION   .
VERSION     .
KEYWORDS    pSVL(D2m)
SOURCE      synthetic DNA construct
  ORGANISM  synthetic DNA construct
REFERENCE   1 (bases 1 to 8371)
  AUTHORS   Kuo MY, Chao M, Taylor J
  TITLE     Initiation of replication of the human hepatitis delta virus genome
            from cloned DNA: role of delta antigen.
  JOURNAL   J Virol. 1989 May . 63(5):1945-50.
  PUBMED    2649689
REFERENCE   2 (bases 1 to 8371)
  AUTHORS   .
  TITLE     Direct Submission
  JOURNAL   Exported May 24, 2023 from SnapGene Server 1.1.58
            http://www.snapgene.com
FEATURES             Location/Qualifiers
     source          1..8371
                     /organism="synthetic DNA construct"
                     /mol_type="other DNA"
     rep_origin      1..589
                     /direction=RIGHT
                     /label=ori
                     /note="high-copy-number ColE1/pMB1/pBR322/pUC origin of
                     replication"
     primer_bind     490..509
                     /label=pBR322ori-F
                     /note="pBR322 origin, forward primer"
     primer_bind     1276..1295
                     /label=pBRrevBam
                     /note="pBR322 vectors, tet region, downstream of BamHI,
                     reverse primer"
     polyA_signal    1460..1594
                     /label=SV40 poly(A) signal
                     /note="SV40 polyadenylation signal"
     primer_bind     complement(1497..1516)
                     /label=SV40pA-R
                     /note="SV40 polyA, reverse primer"
     primer_bind     1551..1570
                     /label=EBV-rev
                     /note="SV40 polyA terminator, reverse primer"
     promoter        complement(4973..4991)
                     /label=SP6 promoter
                     /note="promoter for bacteriophage SP6 RNA polymerase"
     primer_bind     complement(4974..4991)
                     /label=SP6
                     /note="SP6 promoter, forward primer"
     primer_bind     complement(4999..5016)
                     /label=M13 Forward
                     /note="In lacZ gene. Also called M13-F20 or M13 (-21)
                     Forward"
     primer_bind     complement(4999..5015)
                     /label=M13 fwd
                     /note="common sequencing primer, one of multiple similar
                     variants"
     primer_bind     complement(5008..5030)
                     /label=M13/pUC Forward
                     /note="In lacZ gene"
     promoter        6314..6671
                     /label=SV40 promoter
                     /note="SV40 enhancer and early promoter"
     primer_bind     complement(6337..6357)
                     /label=pBABE 3'
                     /note="SV40 enhancer, reverse primer for pBABE vectors"
     rep_origin      6522..6657
                     /label=SV40 ori
                     /note="SV40 origin of replication"
     primer_bind     6584..6603
                     /label=SV40pro-F
                     /note="SV40 promoter/origin, forward primer"
     primer_bind     complement(7150..7168)
                     /label=pBRforEco
                     /note="pBR322 vectors, upsteam of EcoRI site, forward
                     primer"
     promoter        7236..7340
                     /gene="bla"
                     /label=AmpR promoter
     CDS             7341..8201
                     /codon_start=1
                     /gene="bla"
                     /product="beta-lactamase"
                     /label=AmpR
                     /note="confers resistance to ampicillin, carbenicillin, and
                     related antibiotics"
                     /translation="MSIQHFRVALIPFFAAFCLPVFAHPETLVKVKDAEDQLGARVGYI
                     ELDLNSGKILESFRPEERFPMMSTFKVLLCGAVLSRVDAGQEQLGRRIHYSQNDLVEYS
                     PVTEKHLTDGMTVRELCSAAITMSDNTAANLLLTTIGGPKELTAFLHNMGDHVTRLDRW
                     EPELNEAIPNDERDTTMPAAMATTLRKLLTGELLTLASRQQLIDWMEADKVAGPLLRSA
                     LPAGWFIADKSGAGERGSRGIIAALGPDGKPSRIVVIYTTGSQATMDERNRQIAEIGAS
                     LIKHW"
     primer_bind     complement(7559..7578)
                     /label=Amp-R
                     /note="Ampicillin resistance gene, reverse primer"
ORIGIN
        1 ttgagatcct ttttttctgc gcgtaatctg ctgcttgcaa acaaaaaaac caccgctacc
       61 agcggtggtt tgtttgccgg atcaagagct accaactctt tttccgaagg taactggctt
      121 cagcagagcg cagataccaa atactgtcct tctagtgtag ccgtagttag gccaccactt
      181 caagaactct gtagcaccgc ctacatacct cgctctgcta atcctgttac cagtggctgc
      241 tgccagtggc gataagtcgt gtcttaccgg gttggactca agacgatagt taccggataa
      301 ggcgcagcgg tcgggctgaa cggggggttc gtgcacacag cccagcttgg agcgaacgac
      361 ctacaccgaa ctgagatacc tacagcgtga gctatgagaa agcgccacgc ttcccgaagg
      421 gagaaaggcg gacaggtatc cggtaagcgg cagggtcgga acaggagagc gcacgaggga
      481 gcttccaggg ggaaacgcct ggtatcttta tagtcctgtc gggtttcgcc acctctgact
      541 tgagcgtcga tttttgtgat gctcgtcagg ggggcggagc ctatggaaaa acgccagcaa
      601 cgcggccttt ttacggttcc tggccttttg ctggccttga agctgtccct gatggtcgtc
      661 atctacctgc ctggacagca tggcctgcaa cgcgggcatc ccgatgccgc cggaagcgag
      721 aagaatcata atggggaagg ccatccagcc tcgcgtcgcg aacgccagca agacgtagcc
      781 cagcgcgtcg gccgccatgc cggcgataat ggcctgcttc tcgccgaaac gtttggtggc
      841 gggaccagtg acgaaggctt gagcgagggc gtgcaagatt ccgaataccg caagcgacag
      901 gccgatcatc gtcgcgctcc agcgaaagcg gtcctcgccg aaaatgaccc agagcgctgc
      961 cggcacctgt cctacgagtt gcatgataaa gaagacagtc ataagtgcgg cgacgatagt
     1021 catgccccgc gcccaccgga aggagctgac tgggttgaag gctctcaagg gcatcggtcg
     1081 acgctctccc ttatgcgact cctgcattag gaagcagccc agtagtaggt tgaggccgtt
     1141 gagcaccgcc gccgcaagga atggtgcatg caaggagatg gcgcccaaca gtcccccggc
     1201 cacggggcct gccaccatac ccacgccgaa acaagcgctc atgagcccga agtggcgagc
     1261 ccgatcttcc ccatcggtga tgtcggcgat ataggcgcca gcaaccgcac ctgtggcgcc
     1321 ggtgatgccg gccacgatgc gtccggcgta gaggatcata atcagccata ccacatttgt
     1381 agaggtttta cttgctttaa aaaacctccc acacctcccc ctgaacctga aacataaaat
     1441 gaatgcaatt gttgttgtta acttgtttat tgcagcttat aatggttaca aataaagcaa
     1501 tagcatcaca aatttcacaa ataaagcatt tttttcactg cattctagtt gtggtttgtc
     1561 caaactcatc aatgtatctt atcatgtctg gatccccggg taccgagctc gaattctcgg
     1621 aaagaaggat aaggatggag agggggctcc cccggcgaag agggcccgaa cggaccagat
     1681 ggaggtagac tccggacctg ggaagaggcc tctcagggga ggattcaccg acaaggagag
     1741 gcaggatcac cgacgaagga aggccctcga gaacaagaag aagcagctat cggcgggagg
     1801 caagaacctc agcaaggagg aagaagagga actcaggagg ttgaccgagg aagacgagag
     1861 aagggaaaga agagtagccg gcccgccggt tgggggtgtg aaccccctcg aaggtggatc
     1921 gaggggagcg cccgggggcg gcttcgtccc caatctgcag ggagtcccgg agtccccctt
     1981 ctctcggacc ggggaggggc tggacatcag gggaaaccag ggatttccat aggatatact
     2041 cttcccagcc gatccgccct tttctcccca gagttgtcga ccccagtgaa taaagcgggt
     2101 ttccactcac aggtttgcgt ctcgcgtcct tctttcctct tcgggtcggc atggcatctc
     2161 cacctcctcg cggtccgacc tgggcatccg aaggaggacg cacgtccact cggatggcta
     2221 agggagagcc acttttctct cgattctcta tcggaatcta gagagatttg tgggtcccat
     2281 tcgccattac cgaggggacg gtcccctcgg aatgttgccc agccggcgcc agcgaggagg
     2341 ctgggaccat gccggccatc aggtaagaaa ggatggaacg cggaccctgc agagtggggt
     2401 cccgccattc ctgggcgacc cttggggggg gagtcggaat cgagcatcgg gaagggcatc
     2461 ccatggctcc actggtcccc ggtgttccca gcaccccctc cggtcacttt cgaagggggt
     2521 ccggggtccc gctagatggg gacgataagt cgagttcccc gggataagcc tcactcgtcc
     2581 cctctcgggg ggcggaacac ccaccggcta gccccgttgc tttctttgct ttcctcctcg
     2641 cttcggtctc cccctactcc tagcatctcc tcctatcgct atggtcttac tcctaccgct
     2701 cgaagcgcct cttgttcgct gaaggggtcc tctggaggtg atttctctgc tcatctccga
     2761 gtggattcct ccctctgagt gctactcaac ccttcgggcc ggagtgctct ccagatctgg
     2821 agattgggcc cctcggatcg ggaggcccgc ccctttttct tccaccttcc tctttcccct
     2881 tccagagatt ctccggcgtt gtggggatct cgtccgcttc ctaagacctc tctttgcttc
     2941 ttgggagtag tttctccgac gttccaatgc tctttaccgt gacatcccct ctcgggagct
     3001 gatcctcccc ccgcgtctcc tcgctcggaa cttggctcag gctcgggctc gggcggcgag
     3061 tccagcagtc tcctctttac agaaaagagt aagagtactg aggactgccg cctctagccg
     3121 agatgagccg gtccgagtcg aggaagaacc gcggagggag agaagagatc ctcgagcagt
     3181 gggtggccgg aagaaagaag ttagaggaac tcgagagaga cctccggaag acaaagaaga
     3241 aactcaagaa gatagaggac gaaaatccct ggctggggaa catcaggaat tctcggaaag
     3301 aaggataagg atggagaggg ggctcccccg gcgaagaggg cccgaacgga ccagatggag
     3361 gtagactccg gacctgggaa gaggcctctc aggggaggat tcaccgacaa ggagaggcag
     3421 gatcaccgac gaaggaaggc cctcgagaac aagaagaagc agctatcggc gggaggcaag
     3481 aacctcagca aggaggaaga agaggaactc aggaggttga ccgaggaaga cgagagaagg
     3541 gaaagaagag tagccggccc gccggttggg ggtgtgaacc ccctcgaagg tggatcgagg
     3601 ggagcgcccg ggggcggctt cgtccccaat ctgcagggag tcccggagtc ccccttctct
     3661 cggaccgggg aggggctgga catcagggga aaccagggat ttccatagga tatactcttc
     3721 ccagccgatc cgcccttttc tccccagagt tgtcgacccc agtgaataaa gcgggtttcc
     3781 actcacaggt ttgcgtctcg cgtccttctt tcctcttcgg gtcggcatgg catctccacc
     3841 tcctcgcggt ccgacctggg catccgaagg aggacgcacg tccactcgga tggctaaggg
     3901 agagccactt ttctctcgat tctctatcgg aatctagaga gatttgtggg tcccattcgc
     3961 cattaccgag gggacggtcc cctcggaatg ttgcccagcc ggcgccagcg aggaggctgg
     4021 gaccatgccg gccatcaggt aagaaaggat ggaacgcgga ccctgcagag tggggtcccg
     4081 ccattcctgg gcgacccttg gggggggagt cggaatcgag catcgggaag ggcatcccat
     4141 ggctccactg gtccccggtg ttcccagcac cccctccggt cactttcgaa gggggtccgg
     4201 ggtcccgcta gatggggacg ataagtcgag ttccccggga taagcctcac tcgtcccctc
     4261 tcggggggcg gaacacccac cggctagccc cgttgctttc tttgctttcc tcctcgcttc
     4321 ggtctccccc tactcctagc atctcctcct atcgctatgg tcttactcct accgctcgaa
     4381 gcgcctcttg ttcgctgaag gggtcctctg gaggtgattt ctctgctcat ctccgagtgg
     4441 attcctccct ctgagtgcta ctcaaccctt cgggccggag tgctctccag atctggagat
     4501 tgggcccctc ggatcgggag gcccgcccct ttttcttcca ccttcctctt tccccttcca
     4561 gagattctcc ggcgttgtgg ggatctcgtc cgcttcctaa gacctctctt tgcttcttgg
     4621 gagtagtttc tccgacgttc caatgctctt taccgtgaca tcccctctcg ggagctgatc
     4681 ctccccccgc gtctcctcgc tcggaacttg gctcaggctc gggctcgggc ggcgagtcca
     4741 gcagtctcct ctttacagaa aagagtaaga gtactgagga ctgccgcctc tagccgagat
     4801 gagccggtcc gagtcgagga agaaccgcgg agggagagaa gagatcctcg agcagtgggt
     4861 ggccggaaga aagaagttag aggaactcga gagagacctc cggaagacaa agaagaaact
     4921 caagaagata gaggacgaaa atccctggct ggggaacatc aggaattcgt attctatagt
     4981 gtcacctaaa tccaattcac tggccgtcgt tttacaacgt cgtgactggg aaaaccctgg
     5041 cgttacccaa cttaatcgcc ttgcagcaca tccccctttc gccagggtct agactcgagg
     5101 gatcgatccg gtttagagca gaagtaacac ttccgtacag gcctagaagt aaaggcaaca
     5161 tccactgagg agcagttctt tgatttgcac caccaggagc ctcaaatttt tcaataaatt
     5221 cacctgactg cacattagga ctttggcttt gagcttccca cctctcagtt acttgctgaa
     5281 tactgtctgc ttcatcaata ttatcatagg tgtgcccaaa tgatatttgc aacccttccc
     5341 tgttggctac ttgtctcacc attgtaggcc taatgggaga caaagtagag tagtaatctt
     5401 gtaaagagtt ataccaatta acaggagcat taattactgt ccaagtagtt tcctctaaaa
     5461 accttgccaa actgtccctt aaatatcttt gggttcttct ttcaagctcc tgtgaggtga
     5521 gcctaggaat gtcattttgt attacacgcc aaaaagcttg agaaatggca ttaaaaagtg
     5581 ttggacccca atgtctgggg tcaagatact gaacactgtg aacaaaggtt tgtactccag
     5641 gaaataaaat atcataataa tcatctggcc tatacaaatc tacagccatt cctggttgtt
     5701 gatataaacc aacagtagaa actttgtgat cccagtcact aaaaaatcta taccccactt
     5761 gagcaacagc gctcacacca gtcacagttt gcagtaaagc tgcaaatcca gctatagcag
     5821 caggagcccc agatatcaca gcataggcct gtggagtgag gcctatagca gcaattgcct
     5881 cagaggttgt taggccttca acagtagcaa cagatgcaag ttgcacttca attgcagcag
     5941 cggcctctcc agcagcaatt tcagctactg aaaatccagt agcagcagca gcttcagaca
     6001 cagtagcaat taggtccccc aacagtgtta aagcagcacc catggacctg aaataaaaga
     6061 caaaaagact aaacttacca gttaactttc tggtttttca gttaaccttt ctggtttttt
     6121 gcgtttcccg tcaacagtat cttccccttc acaaaattgc agcaaaagct ctaaaacaaa
     6181 cacaaaaagg cgttgagctg tttttttact ttcagtccat gacctacgaa ccttaacgga
     6241 ggcctggcgt gacagccggc gcagcaccat ggcctgaaat aacctctgaa agaggaactt
     6301 ggttaggtac cttctgaggc ggaaagaacc agctgtggaa tgtgtgtcag ttagggtgtg
     6361 gaaagtcccc aggctcccca gcaggcagaa gtatgcaaag catgcatctc aattagtcag
     6421 caaccaggtg tggaaagtcc ccaggctccc cagcaggcag aagtatgcaa agcatgcatc
     6481 tcaattagtc agcaaccata gtcccgcccc taactccgcc catcccgccc ctaactccgc
     6541 ccagttccgc ccattctccg ccccatggct gactaatttt ttttatttat gcagaggccg
     6601 aggccgcctc ggcctctgag ctattccaga agtagtgagg aggctttttt ggaggcctag
     6661 gcttttgcaa aaagctttgc aaagatggat aaagttttaa acagagagga atctttgcag
     6721 ctaatggacc ttctaggtct tgaaaggagt gcctggggga atattcctct gatgagaaag
     6781 gcatatttaa aaaaatgcaa ggagtttcat cctgataaag gaggagatga agaaaaaatg
     6841 aagaaaatga atactctgta caagaaaatg gaagatggag taaaatatgc tcatcaacct
     6901 gactttggag gcttctggga tgcaactgag gtatttgctt cttccttaaa tcctggtgtt
     6961 gatgcaatgt actgcaaaca atggcctgag tgtgcaaaga aaatgtctgc taactgcata
     7021 tgcttgctgt gcttactgag gatgaagcat gaaaatagaa aattatacag gaaagatcca
     7081 cttgtgtggg ttgattgcta ctgcttcgat gataagctgt caaacatgag aattcttgaa
     7141 gacgaaaggg cctcgtgata cgcctatttt tataggttaa tgtcatgata ataatggttt
     7201 cttagacgtc aggtggcact tttcggggaa atgtgcgcgg aacccctatt tgtttatttt
     7261 tctaaataca ttcaaatatg tatccgctca tgagacaata accctgataa atgcttcaat
     7321 aatattgaaa aaggaagagt atgagtattc aacatttccg tgtcgccctt attccctttt
     7381 ttgcggcatt ttgccttcct gtttttgctc acccagaaac gctggtgaaa gtaaaagatg
     7441 ctgaagatca gttgggtgca cgagtgggtt acatcgaact ggatctcaac agcggtaaga
     7501 tccttgagag ttttcgcccc gaagaacgtt ttccaatgat gagcactttt aaagttctgc
     7561 tatgtggcgc ggtattatcc cgtgttgacg ccgggcaaga gcaactcggt cgccgcatac
     7621 actattctca gaatgacttg gttgagtact caccagtcac agaaaagcat cttacggatg
     7681 gcatgacagt aagagaatta tgcagtgctg ccataaccat gagtgataac actgcggcca
     7741 acttacttct gacaacgatc ggaggaccga aggagctaac cgcttttttg cacaacatgg
     7801 gggatcatgt aactcgcctt gatcgttggg aaccggagct gaatgaagcc ataccaaacg
     7861 acgagcgtga caccacgatg cctgcagcaa tggcaacaac gttgcgcaaa ctattaactg
     7921 gcgaactact tactctagct tcccggcaac aattaataga ctggatggag gcggataaag
     7981 ttgcaggacc acttctgcgc tcggcccttc cggctggctg gtttattgct gataaatctg
     8041 gagccggtga gcgtgggtct cgcggtatca ttgcagcact ggggccagat ggtaagccct
     8101 cccgtatcgt agttatctac acgacgggga gtcaggcaac tatggatgaa cgaaatagac
     8161 agatcgctga gataggtgcc tcactgatta agcattggta actgtcagac caagtttact
     8221 catatatact ttagattgat ttaaaacttc atttttaatt taaaaggatc taggtgaaga
     8281 tcctttttga taatctcatg accaaaatcc cttaacgtga gttttcgttc cactgagcgt
     8341 cagaccccgt agaaaagatc aaaggatctt c
//
