[The description below was written by a language model from this plasmid's Addgene catalogue record and the feature table of its GenBank file.]
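Description:
pSVL(D2m) is a mammalian expression plasmid built on the pSVL backbone (Pharmacia) that carries a tandem dimer of the hepatitis delta virus (HDV) genome as a roughly 3.3 kb insert. The held sequence record is a circular molecule of about 8.4 kb. In bacteria it is maintained through a high-copy ColE1/pMB1-type origin and selected with ampicillin via the bla (beta-lactamase) gene and its own promoter. The annotated mammalian elements are an SV40 enhancer/early promoter region that contains the SV40 origin of replication, and an SV40 polyadenylation signal. The SV40 origin allows episomal amplification in cells that supply large T antigen. The feature table does not annotate the HDV sequences themselves or the promoter that drives them, so the orientation of the dimer and the polarity of the RNA produced cannot be read from the record. An SP6 promoter and M13 forward primer sites lie in the otherwise unannotated region, presumably carried over from an earlier cloning intermediate.

The defining feature is a 2 bp deletion at HDV positions 1434 to 1435, within the delta antigen coding region; a deletion of this length would be expected to shift the reading frame and prevent production of intact antigen. A greater-than-unit-length HDV copy is generally used so that transcripts can be processed by the viral ribozymes into unit-length RNAs that circularise and begin replication. Consistent with the associated study on initiating HDV genome replication from cloned DNA, this mutant dimer serves to test whether replication depends on delta antigen, for example alongside a wild-type dimer or with antigen supplied in trans.
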