Addgene plasmid #29336: pSVL(D2m)
Depositing lab: John Taylor. Publication: Initiation of replication of the human hepatitis delta virus genome from cloned DNA: role of delta antigen. Kuo MY, Chao M, Taylor J. J Virol. 1989 May . 63(5):1945-50. PubMed 2649689.
Backbone
  Vector backbone: pSVL
  Backbone manufacturer: Pharmacia
  Backbone size w/o insert (bp): 4896
  Vector type: Mammalian Expression
Growth in bacteria
  Bacterial resistance: Ampicillin, 100 μg/mL
  Growth temperature: 37°C
  Growth strain: DH5alpha
  Copy number: Unknown
Gene/Insert
  Gene/Insert name: Dimer of HDV genome with 2 nucleotide deletion in delta antigen
  Species: Hepatitis Delta Virus
  Insert size (bp): 3346
  Mutation: Contains a dimer of the complete HDV genome except for a deletion of 2bp at 1434 to 1435 (within the delta antigen)
  Cloning method: Restriction Enzyme
  Sequencing primers: 5′ n/a; 3′ EBV-Rev
Terms and licenses: Academic/Nonprofit Terms; Industry Terms: Not Available to Industry
How to cite: pSVL(D2m) was a gift from John Taylor (Addgene plasmid # 29336 ; http://n2t.net/addgene:29336 ; RRID:Addgene_29336)
