>Addgene plasmid #29336 | pSVL(D2m) | addgene partial sequence | sequence record 34688 | 29336 with EBV-rev
TCGATTCTCGGAAAGAAGGATAAGGATGGAGAGGGGGCTCCCCCGGCGAAGAGGGCCCGAACGGACCAGA
TGGAGGTAGACTCCGGACCTGGGAAGAGGCCTCTCAGGGGAGGATTCACCGACAAGGAGAGGCAGGATCA
CCGACGAAGGAAGGCCCTCGAGAACAAGAAGAAGCAGCTATCGGCGGGAGGCAAGAACCTCAGCAAGGAG
GAAGAAGAGGAACTCAGGAGGTTGACCGAGGAAGACGAGAGAAGGGAAAGAAGAGTAGCCGGCCCGCCGG
TTGGGGGTGTGAACCCCCTCGAAGGTGGATCGAGGGGAGCGCCCGGGGGCGGCTTCGTCCCCAATCTGCA
GGGAGTCCCGGAGTCCCCCTTCTCTCGGACCGGGGAGGGGCTGGACATCAGGGGAAACCAGGGATTTCCA
TAGGATATACTCTTCCCAGCCGATCCGCCCTTTTCTCCCCAGAGTTGTCGACCCCAGTGAATAAAGCGGG
TTTCCACTCACAGGTTTGCGTCTCGCGTCCTTCTTTCCTCTTCGGGTCGGCATGGCATCTCCACCTCCTC
GCGGTCCGACCTGGGCATCCGAAGGAGGACGCACGTCCACTCGGATGGCTAAGGGAGAGCCACTTTTCTC
TCGATTCTCTATCGGAATCTAGAGAGATTTGTGGGTCCCATTCGCCATTACCGAGGGGACGGTCCCCTCG
GAATGTTGCCCAGCCGGCGCCAGCGAGGAGGCTGGGACCATGCCGGCCATC
